Addgene plasmid #208668: pAAV-hSyn-DIO-GRAB_UCN1.0
Purpose: Expresses the genetically-encoded fluorescent urocortin (UCN) sensor GRAB_UCN1.0 in neurons
Depositing lab: Yulong Li. Depositing organization: Peking University. Publication: A tool kit of highly selective and sensitive genetically encoded neuropeptide sensors. Wang H, Qian T, Zhao Y, Zhuo Y, Wu C, Osakada T, Chen P, Chen Z, Ren H, Yan Y, Geng L, Fu S, Mei L, Li G, Wu L, Jiang Y, Qian W, Zhang L, Peng W, Xu M, Hu J, Jiang M, Chen L, Tang C, Zhu Y, Lin D, Zhou JN, Li Y. Science. 2023 Nov 17;382(6672):eabq8173. doi: 10.1126/science.abq8173. Epub 2023 Nov 17. PubMed 37972184.
Backbone
  Vector backbone: pAAV
  Backbone size w/o insert (bp): 4495
  Vector type: AAV
Growth in bacteria
  Bacterial resistance: Ampicillin, 100 μg/mL
  Growth temperature: 37°C
  Growth strain: NEB Stable
  Copy number: High Copy
Gene/Insert
  Gene/Insert name: GPCR activation based urocortin (UCN) sensor GRAB_UCN1.0 (alt names: GRAB_UCN1.0; UCN1.0)
  Species: M. musculus (mouse)
  Insert size (bp): 2106
  Promoter: hSyn
  Cloning method: Gibson Cloning
  Sequencing primers: 5′ ACGGGCGCGACCATCTGCGC; 3′ CATTAAAGCAGCGTATCC
Terms and licenses: Academic/Nonprofit Terms; Industry Terms: Not Available to Industry
Depositor comments: Please visit https://www.biorxiv.org/content/10.1101/2022.03.26.485911v1 for bioRxiv preprint.
How to cite: pAAV-hSyn-DIO-GRAB_UCN1.0 was a gift from Yulong Li (Addgene plasmid # 208668 ; http://n2t.net/addgene:208668 ; RRID:Addgene_208668)
