[The description below was written by a language model from this plasmid's Addgene catalogue record and pLannotate feature annotations shown in this document.]
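Description:
pAAV-hSyn-DIO-GRAB_UCN1.0 is an adeno-associated virus transfer plasmid for Cre-dependent, neuron-restricted expression of GRAB_UCN1.0, a genetically encoded fluorescent sensor for the neuropeptide urocortin. It is maintained in bacteria as a high-copy plasmid through a ColE1/pUC-type origin and selected with ampicillin via the β-lactamase gene. An f1 phage origin is also present in the backbone. AAV2 inverted terminal repeats flank the expression cassette so that it can be packaged into recombinant AAV particles. The right ITR is annotated in full, while the left one is detected only as short fragments in the sequencing result.

Between the ITRs, the human synapsin I promoter drives the cassette, which ends with a WPRE to boost transcript stability and expression and a human growth hormone polyadenylation signal. The sensor coding sequence lies in reverse orientation relative to the promoter and is bracketed by pairs of lox2272 and loxP sites in opposing orientation, the standard DIO (double-floxed inverted) arrangement. Cre recombinase inverts the cassette and then excises one site of each pair, locking the open reading frame in the sense orientation, so only Cre-expressing neurons produce the sensor.

The insert, about 2.1 kb and listed as mouse-derived, begins with an Igκ leader peptide for membrane targeting. It then consists of a receptor scaffold interrupted by a GFP-derived module annotated as cEGFP, consistent with the GPCR-activation-based design in which ligand binding alters fluorescence. The automated annotation labels the receptor segments only by homology to an insect diuretic hormone receptor, and the record does not name the actual parent receptor. The construct is intended for imaging urocortin signals in genetically defined neuronal populations.
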