Features (pLannotate 1.2.2; 25 found; start..end, strand, type, name):
     12..39      +  repeat_region  AAV2 ITR (fragment): inverted terminal repeat of adeno-associated virus serotype 2 inverted
     68..95      +  repeat_region  AAV2 ITR (fragment): inverted terminal repeat of adeno-associated virus serotype 2 inverted
    145..567     +  promoter       hSyn promoter (fragment): human synapsin I promoter; confers neuron-specific expression (Kügler et al., 2003)
    605..638     +  protein_bind   lox2272: Cre-mediated recombination occurs in the 8-bp core sequence (GGATACTT). lox2272 sites are compatible with each other, but incompatible with loxP or loxN sites (Lee and Saito, 1988). Cre recombinase
    639..688     -  intron         β-globin intron (fragment): internally truncated intron from human β-globin
    689..722     +  protein_bind   loxP: Cre-mediated recombination occurs in the 8-bp core sequence (GCATACAT). Cre recombinase
    832..1062    -  CDS            DIHR_ACHDO (fragment): Experimental evidence at transcript level: Swiss-Prot protein existence level 2. Receptor for the insect diurectic hormone. The activity of this receptor is mediated by G proteins which activate adenylyl cyclase. From Acheta domesticus (House cricket).
   1090..1812    -  CDS            cEGFP: cEGFP is a basic (constitutively fluorescent) green fluorescent protein published in 2008, derived from Aequorea victoria.
   1858..2655    -  CDS            DIHR_ACHDO (fragment): Experimental evidence at transcript level: Swiss-Prot protein existence level 2. Receptor for the insect diurectic hormone. The activity of this receptor is mediated by G proteins which activate adenylyl cyclase. From Acheta domesticus (House cricket).
   2757..2774    -  protein_bind   attB1 (fragment): mutant version of attB; core recombination site for the Gateway® BP reaction BP Clonase™
   2776..2838    -  sig_peptide    Igκ leader: leader sequence from mouse immunoglobulin κ light chain
   2851..2884    -  protein_bind   lox2272: Cre-mediated recombination occurs in the 8-bp core sequence (GGATACTT). lox2272 sites are compatible with each other, but incompatible with loxP or loxN sites (Lee and Saito, 1988). Cre recombinase
   2885..2934    -  intron         β-globin intron (fragment): internally truncated intron from human β-globin
   2935..2968    -  protein_bind   loxP: Cre-mediated recombination occurs in the 8-bp core sequence (GCATACAT). Cre recombinase
   2969..2993    +  misc_feature   MCS (fragment): pBluescript multiple cloning site
   2993..3581    +  misc_feature   WPRE: woodchuck hepatitis virus posttranscriptional regulatory element
   3613..4089    +  polyA_signal   hGH poly(A) signal: human growth hormone polyadenylation signal
   4129..4269    +  repeat_region  AAV2 ITR: inverted terminal repeat of adeno-associated virus serotype 2 inverted
   4274..4325    -  misc_feature   bom (fragment): basis of mobility region from pBR322
   4344..4799    +  rep_origin     f1 ori (sequence partly withheld): f1 bacteriophage origin of replication; arrow indicates direction of (+) strand synthesis
   4800..4849    -  misc_feature   bom (fragment): basis of mobility region from pBR322
   4951..4986    -  CDS            rop (fragment): Rop protein, which maintains plasmids at low copy number; rop
   5081..5185    +  promoter       AmpR promoter: bla
   5186..6046    +  CDS            AmpR: β-lactamase; bla; confers resistance to ampicillin, carbenicillin, and related antibiotics
   6217..6805    +  rep_origin     ori: high-copy-number ColE1/pMB1/pBR322/pUC origin of replication
>Addgene plasmid #208668 | pAAV-hSyn-DIO-GRAB_UCN1.0 | addgene full sequence | sequence record 412162 | Addgene NGS Result
CCTGCAGGCAGCTGCGCGCTCGCTCGCTCACTGAGGCCGCCCGGGCGTCGGGCGACCTTTGGTCGCCCGG
CCTCAGTGAGCGAGCGAGCGCGCAGAGAGGGAGTGGCCAACTCCATCACTAGGGGTTCCTGCGGCCGCAC
GCGTATGAGGCGGGGTGGGGGTGCCTACCTGACGACCGACCCCGACCCACTGGACAAGCACCCAACCCCC
ATTCCCCAAATTGCGCATCCCCTATCAGAGAGGGGGAGGGGAAACAGGATGCGGCGAGGCGCGTGCGCAC
TGCCAGCTTCAGCACCGCGGACAGTGCCTTCGCCCCCGCCTGGCGGCGCGCGCCACCGCCGCCTCAGCAC
TGAAGGCGCGCTGACGTCACTCGCCGGTCCCCCGCAAACTCCCCTTCCCGGCCACCTTGGTCGCGTCCGC
GCCGCCGCCGGCCCAGCCGGACCGCACCACGCGAGGCGCGAGATAGGGGGGCACGGGCGCGACCATCTGC
GCTGCGGCGCCGGCGACTCAGCGCTGCCTCAGTCTGCGGTGGGCAGCGGAGGAGTCGTGTCGTGCCTGAG
AGCGCAGTCGAGAAACCGGTGCCACCTCTAGAGTCGACTCCGGAATAACTTCGTATAGGATACTTTATAC
GAAGTTATGCAGAATGGTAGCTGGATTGTAGCTGCTATTAGCAATATGAAACCTCTTAATAACTTCGTAT
AGCATACATTATACGAAGTTATGGCGCATATGTCACACAGCAGCTGTCTGCTTGATGCTGTGGAAGCTGA
TCCTGGTGGGCGACGTAGGGATGGACATGGCCCGGGCCACAGGCACCCGGAGGGCGTGGTGGTCCTGCCA
GCGGTGCCACCGCTTTCTCAGGGCCGCGCGCACCTCTCCATTGAAGAAGCAGTAGAAAACGGACACAAAG
AAACCCTGGAAGGACTGCAGGAAAGAGTTGAAGTAGATGAACACAATCTGGGACAGGTCGTCCTCGCCAG
GATTGACAAAGAAGAGCATGTAGGTGATGCCCAACAGGGGGAGGAGGACCAGCGTGGCCTTCACTGCCTT
CCTCATCTGCCTCCCGCGCCAGCGTGCTGCTGCTCCGGTGTTGTACTCCAGCTTGTGCCCCAGGATGTTG
CCGTCCTCCTTGAAGTCGATGCCCTTCAGCTCGATGCGGTTCACCAGGGTGTCGCCCTCGAACTTCACCT
CGGCGCGGGTCTTGTAGTTGCCGTCGTCCTTGAAGAAGATGGTGCGCTCCTGGATGTAGCCTTCGGGCAT
GGCGGACTTGAAGAAGTCGTGCTGCTTCATGTGGTCGGGGTAGCGGCTGAAGCACTGCACGCCGTAGGTC
AGGGTGGTCACGAGGGTGGGCCAGGGCACGGGCAGCTTGCCGGTGGTGCAGATGAACTTCAGGGTCAGCT
TGCCCTCGGTGGCATCGCCCTCACCCTCGCCGGACACGCTGAACTTGTGGCCGTTTACGTCGCCGTCCAG
CTCGACCAGGATGGGCACCACCCCGGTGAACAGCTCCTCGCCCTTTCTCACCATGCTCCCTCCGGTACCG
CCCTTGTACAGCTCGTCCATGCCGAGAGTGATCCCGGCGGCGGTCACGAACTCCAGCAGGACCATGTGAT
CGCGCTTCTCGTTGGGGTCTTTCGAAAGTTTGGACTGCACGCTCAGGTAGTGGTTGTCGGGCAGCAGCAC
GGGGCCGTCGCCGATGGGGGTGTTCTGCTGGTAGTGGGTGGCGAGCTGCACGCCGCCGTCCTCGCAGTTG
TGGCGGATGGTGAAGTTCGCCTTGATGCCGTTCTTCTGCTTGTCGGCCTTGATATAGACGTTTCCTCCCT
CCTCCAGGTCCAGCGCGTCGGTGTCGGGGCCGGTGTATGCTCGTAACTTCGTCATCAGGATCCTGACGAT
GTTAAACAGAAATACAAAATTGATCAACAGCACAAGCATGACGGGGCCCTGGTAGATGTAGTCCACCAAA
TCACCAGCTTCCTTGCCAAACCAGCACTGCTCATTCTCATAGTAGAGTTTGCCAACTGCCCAGGCGATGA
TGATAGGGCAGGGAATGCACCATCCAATGAAGAGGAAAAGCCACTTGCGCAGGTGCTCTGTGGAGTACGT
CATGACAATGGCCGTGTGCAGGTAGCAGCCCTCCACAAACATCCAGAAGAAGTTGGTGACCACAAAATAG
TTGAAGATGGTGGTGATGCAGCGGCACCAGACCTCATTGCCCTCGTGCACTTCGTGGTCGATGAGTTGCA
GCAGGAACCACGCGATGTTTCTCAGAATGAAGGTGGTGATGAGGTTCCAGTGGATCACATTCCTCAGGCA
GCGGATACTCCGCAGCACTAGGAAAAGCAGGAAAGCGGCCACCAGGGCCACCACGGAAACACAGTGACCC
AGGTAGTTGACAATGAGGGCGATTCGGTAATGCAGGTCATACTTTCTCTGCTTGTCATCCAAAATGGGTT
CGCAGTGTGAGTAGTTGACCCTTGAGGCCCAGGTCCCGTTCTCCAGGCACTCTCTGTAGGCATTCCGGGT
CGTGTTGTACTTGATGCCATTGAAGTACTCGGGGCACGGTCTCTCTACTAGGGCTCCGGGTGCGCTCTGT
GGCCAGCAGGTCCCGATCTGGTCCAAGGTCGTGTTGCAGTAGGTGTAGGGACCTTCGGGGTCCGGGGGCA
CTCCCCAGCCGTCCAGGAGCAGCTCTTCGGCCAGCGCCAGGCTGCAGTTGGCCTCCAGCAGGCTGAGGAG
CAGCGCCGCGTCACCGGTGGTGCCAACTTTTTTGTACAAACTTGTGTCACCAGTGGAACCTGGAACCCAG
AGCAGCAGTACCCATAGCAGGAGTGTGTCTGTCTCCATGGTGGCGCTAGCATAACTTCGTATAAAGTATC
CTATACGAAGTTATTTGCCTTAACCCAGAAATTATCACTGTTATTCTTTAGAATGGTGCAAAGAATAACT
TCGTATAATGTATGCTATACGAAGTTATGAATTCGATATCAAGCTTATCGATAATCAACCTCTGGATTAC
AAAATTTGTGAAAGATTGACTGGTATTCTTAACTATGTTGCTCCTTTTACGCTATGTGGATACGCTGCTT
TAATGCCTTTGTATCATGCTATTGCTTCCCGTATGGCTTTCATTTTCTCCTCCTTGTATAAATCCTGGTT
GCTGTCTCTTTATGAGGAGTTGTGGCCCGTTGTCAGGCAACGTGGCGTGGTGTGCACTGTGTTTGCTGAC
GCAACCCCCACTGGTTGGGGCATTGCCACCACCTGTCAGCTCCTTTCCGGGACTTTCGCTTTCCCCCTCC
CTATTGCCACGGCGGAACTCATCGCCGCCTGCCTTGCCCGCTGCTGGACAGGGGCTCGGCTGTTGGGCAC
TGACAATTCCGTGGTGTTGTCGGGGAAATCATCGTCCTTTCCTTGGCTGCTCGCCTATGTTGCCACCTGG
ATTCTGCGCGGGACGTCCTTCTGCTACGTCCCTTCGGCCCTCAATCCAGCGGACCTTCCTTCCCGCGGCC
TGCTGCCGGCTCTGCGGCCTCTTCCGCGTCTTCGCCTTCGCCCTCAGACGAGTCGGATCTCCCTTTGGGC
CGCCTCCCCGCATCGATACCGAGCGCTGCTCGAGAGATCTACGGGTGGCATCCCTGTGACCCCTCCCCAG
TGCCTCTCCTGGCCCTGGAAGTTGCCACTCCAGTGCCCACCAGCCTTGTCCTAATAAAATTAAGTTGCAT
CATTTTGTCTGACTAGGTGTCCTTCTATAATATTATGGGGTGGAGGGGGGTGGTATGGAGCAAGGGGCAA
GTTGGGAAGACAACCTGTAGGGCCTGCGGGGTCTATTGGGAACCAAGCTGGAGTGCAGTGGCACAATCTT
GGCTCACTGCAATCTCCGCCTCCTGGGTTCAAGCGATTCTCCTGCCTCAGCCTCCCGAGTTGTTGGGATT
CCAGGCATGCATGACCAGGCTCAGCTAATTTTTGTTTTTTTGGTAGAGACGGGGTTTCACCATATTGGCC
AGGCTGGTCTCCAACTCCTAATCTCAGGTGATCTACCCACCTTGGCCTCCCAAATTGCTGGGATTACAGG
CGTGAACCACTGCTCCCTTCCCTGTCCTTCTGATTTTGTAGGTAACCACGTGCGGACCGAGCGGCCGCAG
GAACCCCTAGTGATGGAGTTGGCCACTCCCTCTCTGCGCGCTCGCTCGCTCACTGAGGCCGGGCGACCAA
AGGTCGCCCGACGCCCGGGCTTTGCCCGGGCGGCCTCAGTGAGCGAGCGAGCGCGCAGCTGCCTGCAGGG
GCGCCTGATGCGGTATTTTCTCCTTACGCATCTGTGCGGTATTTCACACCGCATA
[95 nt withheld, positions 4326-4420]
T
[46 nt withheld, positions 4422-4467]
C
[141 nt withheld, positions 4469-4609]
CCTTTGACGTTGGAGTCCACGTTCTTT
[37 nt withheld, positions 4637-4673]
ACTCTATCTCGGGCTATTCTTTTGATTTATAAGGGATTTTGCCGATTTCGGTCTATTGGTTAAAAAATGA
GCTGATTTAACAAAAATTTAACGCGAATTTTAACAAAATATTAACGTTTACAATTTTATGGTGCACTCTC
AGTACAATCTGCTCTGATGCCGCATAGTTAAGCCAGCCCCGACACCCGCCAACACCCGCTGACGCGCCCT
GACGGGCTTGTCTGCTCCCGGCATCCGCTTACAGACAAGCTGTGACCGTCTCCGGGAGCTGCATGTGTCA
GAGGTTTTCACCGTCATCACCGAAACGCGCGAGACGAAAGGGCCTCGTGATACGCCTATTTTTATAGGTT
AATGTCATGATAATAATGGTTTCTTAGACGTCAGGTGGCACTTTTCGGGGAAATGTGCGCGGAACCCCTA
TTTGTTTATTTTTCTAAATACATTCAAATATGTATCCGCTCATGAGACAATAACCCTGATAAATGCTTCA
ATAATATTGAAAAAGGAAGAGTATGAGTATTCAACATTTCCGTGTCGCCCTTATTCCCTTTTTTGCGGCA
TTTTGCCTTCCTGTTTTTGCTCACCCAGAAACGCTGGTGAAAGTAAAAGATGCTGAAGATCAGTTGGGTG
CACGAGTGGGTTACATCGAACTGGATCTCAACAGCGGTAAGATCCTTGAGAGTTTTCGCCCCGAAGAACG
TTTTCCAATGATGAGCACTTTTAAAGTTCTGCTATGTGGCGCGGTATTATCCCGTATTGACGCCGGGCAA
GAGCAACTCGGTCGCCGCATACACTATTCTCAGAATGACTTGGTTGAGTACTCACCAGTCACAGAAAAGC
ATCTTACGGATGGCATGACAGTAAGAGAATTATGCAGTGCTGCCATAACCATGAGTGATAACACTGCGGC
CAACTTACTTCTGACAACGATCGGAGGACCGAAGGAGCTAACCGCTTTTTTGCACAACATGGGGGATCAT
GTAACTCGCCTTGATCGTTGGGAACCGGAGCTGAATGAAGCCATACCAAACGACGAGCGTGACACCACGA
TGCCTGTAGCAATGGCAACAACGTTGCGCAAACTATTAACTGGCGAACTACTTACTCTAGCTTCCCGGCA
ACAATTAATAGACTGGATGGAGGCGGATAAAGTTGCAGGACCACTTCTGCGCTCGGCCCTTCCGGCTGGC
TGGTTTATTGCTGATAAATCTGGAGCCGGTGAGCGTGGGTCTCGCGGTATCATTGCAGCACTGGGGCCAG
ATGGTAAGCCCTCCCGTATCGTAGTTATCTACACGACGGGGAGTCAGGCAACTATGGATGAACGAAATAG
ACAGATCGCTGAGATAGGTGCCTCACTGATTAAGCATTGGTAACTGTCAGACCAAGTTTACTCATATATA
CTTTAGATTGATTTAAAACTTCATTTTTAATTTAAAAGGATCTAGGTGAAGATCCTTTTTGATAATCTCA
TGACCAAAATCCCTTAACGTGAGTTTTCGTTCCACTGAGCGTCAGACCCCGTAGAAAAGATCAAAGGATC
TTCTTGAGATCCTTTTTTTCTGCGCGTAATCTGCTGCTTGCAAACAAAAAAACCACCGCTACCAGCGGTG
GTTTGTTTGCCGGATCAAGAGCTACCAACTCTTTTTCCGAAGGTAACTGGCTTCAGCAGAGCGCAGATAC
CAAATACTGTTCTTCTAGTGTAGCCGTAGTTAGGCCACCACTTCAAGAACTCTGTAGCACCGCCTACATA
CCTCGCTCTGCTAATCCTGTTACCAGTGGCTGCTGCCAGTGGCGATAAGTCGTGTCTTACCGGGTTGGAC
TCAAGACGATAGTTACCGGATAAGGCGCAGCGGTCGGGCTGAACGGGGGGTTCGTGCACACAGCCCAGCT
TGGAGCGAACGACCTACACCGAACTGAGATACCTACAGCGTGAGCTATGAGAAAGCGCCACGCTTCCCGA
AGGGAGAAAGGCGGACAGGTATCCGGTAAGCGGCAGGGTCGGAACAGGAGAGCGCACGAGGGAGCTTCCA
GGGGGAAACGCCTGGTATCTTTATAGTCCTGTCGGGTTTCGCCACCTCTGACTTGAGCGTCGATTTTTGT
GATGCTCGTCAGGGGGGCGGAGCCTATGGAAAAACGCCAGCAACGCGGCCTTTTTACGGTTCCTGGCCTT
TTGCTGGCCTTTTGCTCACATGT
