>Addgene plasmid #208668 | pAAV-hSyn-DIO-GRAB_UCN1.0 | depositor partial sequence | sequence record 406501 | GRAB_UCN1.0
ATGGAGACAGACACACTCCTGCTATGGGTACTGCTGCTCTGGGTTCCAGGTTCCACTGGTGACACAAGTT
TGTACAAAAAAGTTGGCACCACCGGTGACGCGGCGCTGCTCCTCAGCCTGCTGGAGGCCAACTGCAGCCT
GGCGCTGGCCGAAGAGCTGCTCCTGGACGGCTGGGGAGTGCCCCCGGACCCCGAAGGTCCCTACACCTAC
TGCAACACGACCTTGGACCAGATCGGGACCTGCTGGCCACAGAGCGCACCCGGAGCCCTAGTAGAGAGAC
CGTGCCCCGAGTACTTCAATGGCATCAAGTACAACACGACCCGGAATGCCTACAGAGAGTGCCTGGAGAA
CGGGACCTGGGCCTCAAGGGTCAACTACTCACACTGCGAACCCATTTTGGATGACAAGCAGAGAAAGTAT
GACCTGCATTACCGAATCGCCCTCATTGTCAACTACCTGGGTCACTGTGTTTCCGTGGTGGCCCTGGTGG
CCGCTTTCCTGCTTTTCCTAGTGCTGCGGAGTATCCGCTGCCTGAGGAATGTGATCCACTGGAACCTCAT
CACCACCTTCATTCTGAGAAACATCGCGTGGTTCCTGCTGCAACTCATCGACCACGAAGTGCACGAGGGC
AATGAGGTCTGGTGCCGCTGCATCACCACCATCTTCAACTATTTTGTGGTCACCAACTTCTTCTGGATGT
TTGTGGAGGGCTGCTACCTGCACACGGCCATTGTCATGACGTACTCCACAGAGCACCTGCGCAAGTGGCT
TTTCCTCTTCATTGGATGGTGCATTCCCTGCCCTATCATCATCGCCTGGGCAGTTGGCAAACTCTACTAT
GAGAATGAGCAGTGCTGGTTTGGCAAGGAAGCTGGTGATTTGGTGGACTACATCTACCAGGGCCCCGTCA
TGCTTGTGCTGTTGATCAATTTTGTATTTCTGTTTAACATCGTCAGGATCCTGATGACGAAGTTACGAGC
ATACACCGGCCCCGACACCGACGCGCTGGACCTGGAGGAGGGAGGAAACGTCTATATCAAGGCCGACAAG
CAGAAGAACGGCATCAAGGCGAACTTCACCATCCGCCACAACTGCGAGGACGGCGGCGTGCAGCTCGCCA
CCCACTACCAGCAGAACACCCCCATCGGCGACGGCCCCGTGCTGCTGCCCGACAACCACTACCTGAGCGT
GCAGTCCAAACTTTCGAAAGACCCCAACGAGAAGCGCGATCACATGGTCCTGCTGGAGTTCGTGACCGCC
GCCGGGATCACTCTCGGCATGGACGAGCTGTACAAGGGCGGTACCGGAGGGAGCATGGTGAGAAAGGGCG
AGGAGCTGTTCACCGGGGTGGTGCCCATCCTGGTCGAGCTGGACGGCGACGTAAACGGCCACAAGTTCAG
CGTGTCCGGCGAGGGTGAGGGCGATGCCACCGAGGGCAAGCTGACCCTGAAGTTCATCTGCACCACCGGC
AAGCTGCCCGTGCCCTGGCCCACCCTCGTGACCACCCTGACCTACGGCGTGCAGTGCTTCAGCCGCTACC
CCGACCACATGAAGCAGCACGACTTCTTCAAGTCCGCCATGCCCGAAGGCTACATCCAGGAGCGCACCAT
CTTCTTCAAGGACGACGGCAACTACAAGACCCGCGCCGAGGTGAAGTTCGAGGGCGACACCCTGGTGAAC
CGCATCGAGCTGAAGGGCATCGACTTCAAGGAGGACGGCAACATCCTGGGGCACAAGCTGGAGTACAACA
CCGGAGCAGCAGCACGCTGGCGCGGGAGGCAGATGAGGAAGGCAGTGAAGGCCACGCTGGTCCTCCTCCC
CCTGTTGGGCATCACCTACATGCTCTTCTTTGTCAATCCTGGCGAGGACGACCTGTCCCAGATTGTGTTC
ATCTACTTCAACTCTTTCCTGCAGTCCTTCCAGGGTTTCTTTGTGTCCGTTTTCTACTGCTTCTTCAATG
GAGAGGTGCGCGCGGCCCTGAGAAAGCGGTGGCACCGCTGGCAGGACCACCACGCCCTCCGGGTGCCTGT
GGCCCGGGCCATGTCCATCCCTACGTCGCCCACCAGGATCAGCTTCCACAGCATCAAGCAGACAGCTGCT
GTGTGA
